>Addgene plasmid #168463 | pRD437 | depositor full sequence | sequence record 326594 | Full Sequence
GACGGATCGGGAGATCTCCCGATCCCCTATGGTGCACTCTCAGTACAATCTGCTCTGATGCCGCATAGTT
AAGCCAGTATCTGCTCCCTGCTTGTGTGTTGGAGGTCGCTGAGTAGTGCGCGAGCAAAATTTAAGCTACA
ACAAGGCAAGGCTTGACCGACAATTGCATGAAGAATCTGCTTAGGGTTAGGCGTTTTGCGCTGCTTCGCG
ATGTACGGGCCAGATATACGCGTTGACATTGATTATTGACTAGTTATTAATAGTAATCAATTACGGGGTC
ATTAGTTCATAGCCCATATATGGAGTTCCGCGTTACATAACTTACGGTAAATGGCCCGCCTGGCTGACCG
CCCAACGACCCCCGCCCATTGACGTCAATAATGACGTATGTTCCCATAGTAACGCCAATAGGGACTTTCC
ATTGACGTCAATGGGTGGAGTATTTACGGTAAACTGCCCACTTGGCAGTACATCAAGTGTATCATATGCC
AAGTACGCCCCCTATTGACGTCAATGACGGTAAATGGCCCGCCTGGCATTATGCCCAGTACATGACCTTA
TGGGACTTTCCTACTTGGCAGTACATCTACGTATTAGTCATCGCTATTACCATGGTGATGCGGTTTTGGC
AGTACATCAATGGGCGTGGATAGCGGTTTGACTCACGGGGATTTCCAAGTCTCCACCCCATTGACGTCAA
TGGGAGTTTGTTTTGGCACCAAAATCAACGGGACTTTCCAAAATGTCGTAACAACTCCGCCCCATTGACG
CAAATGGGCGGTAGGCGTGTACGGTGGGAGGTCTATATAAGCAGAGCTCTCCCTATCAGTGATAGAGATC
TCCCTATCAGTGATAGAGATCGTCGACGAGCTCGTTTAGTGAACCGTCAGATCGCCTGGAGACGCCATCC
ACGCTGTTTTGACCTCCATAGAAGACACCGGGACCGATCCAGCCTCCGGTGTAACGGCTAGCGCTACCGG
TCGCCACCATGCCAAAGAAGAAGAGGAAGGTAGGCATGAGTGCGATTAAGCCAGACATGAAGATCAAACT
CCGTATGGAAGGCAACGTAAACGGGCACCACTTTGTGATCGACGGAGATGGTACAGGCAAGCCTTTTGAG
GGAAAACAGAGTATGGATCTTGAAGTCAAAGAGGGCGGACCTCTGCCTTTTGCCTTTGATATCCTGACCA
CTGCATTCCATTACGGCAACAGGGTATTCGCCAAATATCCAGACAACATACAAGACTATTTTAAGCAGTC
GTTTCCTAAGGGGTATTCGTGGGAACGAAGCTTGACTTTCGAAGACGGGGGCATTTGCAACGCCAGAAAC
GACATAACAATGGAAGGGGACACTTTCTATAATAAAGTTCGATTTTATGGTACCAACTTTCCCGCCAATG
GTCCAGTTATGCAGAAGAAGACGCTGAAATGGGAGCCCTCCACTGAGAAAATGTATGTGCGTGATGGAGT
GCTGACGGGTGATATTGAGATGGCTTTGTTGCTTGAAGGAAATGCCCATTACCGATGTGACTTCAGAACT
ACTTACAAAGCTAAGGAGAAGGGTGTCAAGTTACCAGGCGCCCACTTTGTGGACCACTGCATTGAGATTT
TAAGCCATGACAAAGATTACAACAAGGTTAAGCTGTATGAGCATGCTGTTGCTCATTCTGGATTGCCTGA
CAATGCAAGACGAGCTGCCGTTAAATCTGGCACCAAAGCTAAACGTGCTCAGCGTCCGGCAAAATATAGC
TACGTTGACGAAAACGGCGAAACTAAAACCTGGACTGGCCAAGGCCGTACTCCAGCTGTAATCAAAAAAG
CAATGGATGAGCAAGGTAAATCCCTCGACGATTTCCTGATCAAGCAACCGAAAAAGAAACGCAAAGTTGG
GTAACTGATCATAATCAGCCATACCACATTTGTAGAGGTTTTACTTGCTTTAAAAAACCTCCCACACCTC
CCCCTGAACCTGAAACATAAAATGAATGCAATTGTTGTTGTTAACGCTATCCGGCCCGTTTAAACCCGCT
GATCAGCCTCGACTGTGCCTTCTAGTTGCCAGCCATCTGTTGTTTGCCCCTCCCCCGTGCCTTCCTTGAC
CCTGGAAGGTGCCACTCCCACTGTCCTTTCCTAATAAAATGAGGAAATTGCATCGCATTGTCTGAGTAGG
TGTCATTCTATTCTGGGGGGTGGGGTGGGGCAGGACAGCAAGGGGGAGGATTGGGAAGACAATAGCAGGC
ATGCTGGGGATGCGGTGGGCTCTATGGCTTCTGAGGCGGAAAGAACCAGCTGGGGCTCTAGGGGGTATCC
CC
[124 nt withheld, positions 2313-2436]
C
[91 nt withheld, positions 2438-2528]
AGGGTGATGGTTCACGTACCTAGAAGTTCCTATTCCGAAGTTCCTATTCTCTAGAAAGTATAGGAACTTC
CTTGGCCAAAAAGCCTGAACTCACCGCGACGTGCTGGCGCGCCACCGAGTACAAGCCCACGGTGCGCCTC
GCCACCCGCGACGACGTCCCCCGGGCCGTACGCACCCTCGCCGCCGCGTTCGCCGACTACCCCGCCACGC
GCCACACCGTCGACCCGGACCGCCACATCGAGCGGGTCACCGAGCTGCAAGAACTCTTCCTCACGCGCGT
CGGGCTCGACATCGGCAAGGTGTGGGTCGCGGACGACGGCGCCGCGGTGGCGGTCTGGACCACGCCGGAG
AGCGTCGAAGCGGGGGCGGTGTTCGCCGAGATCGGCCCGCGCATGGCCGAGTTGAGCGGTTCCCGGCTGG
CCGCGCAGCAACAGATGGAAGGCCTCCTGGCGCCGCACCGGCCCAAGGAGCCCGCGTGGTTCCTGGCCAC
CGTCGGCGTCTCGCCCGACCACCAGGGCAAGGGTCTGGGCAGCGCCGTCGTGCTCCCCGGAGTGGAGGCG
GCCGAGCGCGCCGGGGTGCCCGCCTTCCTGGAGACCTCCGCGCCCCGCAACCTCCCCTTCTACGAGCGGC
TCGGCTTCACCGTCACCGCCGACGTCGAGGTGCCCGAAGGACCGCGCACCTGGTGCATGACCCGCAAGCC
CGGTGCCTGACCTAGGCACGTACTACGAGATTTCGATTCCACCGCCGCCTTCTATGAAAGGTTGGGCTTC
GGAATCGTTTTCCGGGACGCCGGCTGGATGATCCTCCAGCGCGGGGATCTCATGCTGGAGTTCTTCGCCC
ACCCCAACTTGTTTATTGCAGCTTATAATGGTTACAAATAAAGCAATAGCATCACAAATTTCACAAATAA
AGCATTTTTTTCACTGCATTCTAGTTGTGGTTTGTCCAAACTCATCAATGTATCTTATCATGTCTGTATA
CCGTCGACCTCTAGCTAGAGCTTGGCGTAATCATGGTCATAGCTGTTTCCTGTGTGAAATTGTTATCCGC
TCACAATTCCACACAACATACGAGCCGGAAGCATAAAGTGTAAAGCCTGGGGTGCCTAATGAGTGAGCTA
ACTCACATTAATTGCGTTGCGCTCACTGCCCGCTTTCCAGTCGGGAAACCTGTCGTGCCAGCTGCATTAA
TGAATCGGCCAACGCGCGGGGAGAGGCGGTTTGCGTATTGGGCGCTCTTCCGCTTCCTCGCTCACTGACT
CGCTGCGCTCGGTCGTTCGGCTGCGGCGAGCGGTATCAGCTCACTCAAAGGCGGTAATACGGTTATCCAC
AGAATCAGGGGATAACGCAGGAAAGAACATGTGAGCAAAAGGCCAGCAAAAGGCCAGGAACCGTAAAAAG
GCCGCGTTGCTGGCGTTTTTCCATAGGCTCCGCCCCCCTGACGAGCATCACAAAAATCGACGCTCAAGTC
AGAGGTGGCGAAACCCGACAGGACTATAAAGATACCAGGCGTTTCCCCCTGGAAGCTCCCTCGTGCGCTC
TCCTGTTCCGACCCTGCCGCTTACCGGATACCTGTCCGCCTTTCTCCCTTCGGGAAGCGTGGCGCTTTCT
CATAGCTCACGCTGTAGGTATCTCAGTTCGGTGTAGGTCGTTCGCTCCAAGCTGGGCTGTGTGCACGAAC
CCCCCGTTCAGCCCGACCGCTGCGCCTTATCCGGTAACTATCGTCTTGAGTCCAACCCGGTAAGACACGA
CTTATCGCCACTGGCAGCAGCCACTGGTAACAGGATTAGCAGAGCGAGGTATGTAGGCGGTGCTACAGAG
TTCTTGAAGTGGTGGCCTAACTACGGCTACACTAGAAGAACAGTATTTGGTATCTGCGCTCTGCTGAAGC
CAGTTACCTTCGGAAAAAGAGTTGGTAGCTCTTGATCCGGCAAACAAACCACCGCTGGTAGCGGTGGTTT
TTTTGTTTGCAAGCAGCAGATTACGCGCAGAAAAAAAGGATCTCAAGAAGATCCTTTGATCTTTTCTACG
GGGTCTGACGCTCAGTGGAACGAAAACTCACGTTAAGGGATTTTGGTCATGAGATTATCAAAAAGGATCT
TCACCTAGATCCTTTTAAATTAAAAATGAAGTTTTAAATCAATCTAAAGTATATATGAGTAAACTTGGTC
TGACAGTTACCAATGCTTAATCAGTGAGGCACCTATCTCAGCGATCTGTCTATTTCGTTCATCCATAGTT
GCCTGACTCCCCGTCGTGTAGATAACTACGATACGGGAGGGCTTACCATCTGGCCCCAGTGCTGCAATGA
TACCGCGAGACCCACGCTCACCGGCTCCAGATTTATCAGCAATAAACCAGCCAGCCGGAAGGGCCGAGCG
CAGAAGTGGTCCTGCAACTTTATCCGCCTCCATCCAGTCTATTAATTGTTGCCGGGAAGCTAGAGTAAGT
AGTTCGCCAGTTAATAGTTTGCGCAACGTTGTTGCCATTGCTACAGGCATCGTGGTGTCACGCTCGTCGT
TTGGTATGGCTTCATTCAGCTCCGGTTCCCAACGATCAAGGCGAGTTACATGATCCCCCATGTTGTGCAA
AAAAGCGGTTAGCTCCTTCGGTCCTCCGATCGTTGTCAGAAGTAAGTTGGCCGCAGTGTTATCACTCATG
GTTATGGCAGCACTGCATAATTCTCTTACTGTCATGCCATCCGTAAGATGCTTTTCTGTGACTGGTGAGT
ACTCAACCAAGTCATTCTGAGAATAGTGTATGCGGCGACCGAGTTGCTCTTGCCCGGCGTCAATACGGGA
TAATACCGCGCCACATAGCAGAACTTTAAAAGTGCTCATCATTGGAAAACGTTCTTCGGGGCGAAAACTC
TCAAGGATCTTACCGCTGTTGAGATCCAGTTCGATGTAACCCACTCGTGCACCCAACTGATCTTCAGCAT
CTTTTACTTTCACCAGCGTTTCTGGGTGAGCAAAAACAGGAAGGCAAAATGCCGCAAAAAAGGGAATAAG
GGCGACACGGAAATGTTGAATACTCATACTCTTCCTTTTTCAATATTATTGAAGCATTTATCAGGGTTAT
TGTCTCATGAGCGGATACATATTTGAATGTATTTAGAAAAATAAACAAATAGGGGTTCCGCGCACATTTC
CCCGAAAAGTGCCACCTGACGTC
Features (pLannotate 1.2.2; 23 found; start..end, strand, type, name):
     28..80      -  misc_feature   bom (fragment): basis of mobility region from pBR322
    235..614     +  enhancer       CMV enhancer: human cytomegalovirus immediate early enhancer
    615..818     +  promoter       CMV promoter: human cytomegalovirus (CMV) immediate early promoter
    820..839     +  promoter       PLtetO-1 promoter (fragment): modified phage lambda PL promoter with tet operator sites (Lutz and Bujard, 1997)
    841..860     +  promoter       PLtetO-1 promoter (fragment): modified phage lambda PL promoter with tet operator sites (Lutz and Bujard, 1997)
    868..901     +  promoter       TRE3GV promoter (fragment): 3rd-generation Tet-responsive promoter that can be activated by binding of Tet-On® 3G, optimized for retroviral and lentiviral vectors
   1016..1693    +  CDS            mEos3.2: mEos3.2 is a photoconvertible green/yellow fluorescent protein published in 2012, derived from Lobophyllia hemprichii. It is reported to be a rapidly-maturing monomer with moderate acid sensitivity.
   1694..1867    +  CDS            hns (fragment): HNS_ECOLI - Also known as bglY From Escherichia coli (strain K12).
   1896..1980    +  CDS            large T antigen (fragment): large T antigen from SV40 (simian virus 40)
   2043..2267    +  polyA_signal   bGH poly(A) signal: bovine growth hormone polyadenylation signal
   2271..2292    +  promoter       SV40 promoter (fragment): SV40 enhancer and early promoter
   2313..2546    +  rep_origin     f1 ori (fragment) (sequence partly withheld): f1 bacteriophage origin of replication; arrow indicates direction of (+) strand synthesis
   2551..2598    +  protein_bind   FRT: FLP-mediated recombination occurs in the 8-bp core sequence TCTAGAAA (Turan and Bode, 2011). FLP recombinase from the Saccharomyces cerevisiae 2μ plasmid
   2642..3238    +  CDS            PuroR: puromycin N-acetyltransferase; pac from Streptomyces alboniger; confers resistance to puromycin
   3254..3379    +  CDS            ble (fragment): BLE_KLEPN - Experimental evidence at protein level: Swiss-Prot protein existence level 1. Binding protein with a strong affinity to the bleomycin family of antibiotics. Binds to CL990; an antimitotic-antibiotic compound. From Klebsiella pneumoniae.
   3374..3495    +  polyA_signal   SV40 poly(A) signal: SV40 polyadenylation signal
   3568..3584    -  protein_bind   lac operator: The lac repressor binds to the lac operator to inhibit transcription in E. coli. This inhibition can be relieved by adding lactose or isopropyl-β-D-thiogalactopyranoside (IPTG). lac repressor encoded by lacI
   3592..3622    -  promoter       lac promoter: promoter for the E. coli lac operon
   3637..3658    -  protein_bind   CAP binding site: CAP binding activates transcription in the presence of cAMP. E. coli catabolite activator protein
   3671..3763    -  CDS            lacI (fragment): lac repressor; lacI; The lac repressor binds to the lac operator to inhibit transcription in E. coli. This inhibition can be relieved by adding lactose or isopropyl-β-D-thiogalactopyranoside (IPTG).
   3946..4534    -  rep_origin     ori: high-copy-number ColE1/pMB1/pBR322/pUC origin of replication
   4705..5565    -  CDS            AmpR: β-lactamase; bla; confers resistance to ampicillin, carbenicillin, and related antibiotics
   5566..5670    -  promoter       AmpR promoter: bla
