>Addgene plasmid #168463 | pRD437 | addgene full sequence | sequence record 331909 | Addgene NGS Result
CGTCGACGGATCGGGAGATCTCCCGATCCCCTATGGTGCACTCTCAGTACAATCTGCTCTGATGCCGCAT
AGTTAAGCCAGTATCTGCTCCCTGCTTGTGTGTTGGAGGTCGCTGAGTAGTGCGCGAGCAAAATTTAAGC
TACAACAAGGCAAGGCTTGACCGACAATTGCATGAAGAATCTGCTTAGGGTTAGGCGTTTTGCGCTGCTT
CGCGATGTACGGGCCAGATATACGCGTTGACATTGATTATTGTCTAGTTATTAATAGTAATCAATTACGG
GGTCATTAGTTCATAGCCCATATATGGAGTTCCGCGTTACATAACTTACGGTAAATGGCCCGCCTGGCTG
ACCGCCCAACGACCCCCGCCCATTGACGTCAATAATGACGTATGTTCCCATAGTAACGCCAATAGGGACT
TTCCATTGACGTCAATGGGTGGAGTATTTACGGTAAACTGCCCACTTGGCAGTACATCAAGTGTATCATA
TGCCAAGTACGCCCCCTATTGACGTCAATGACGGTAAATGGCCCGCCTGGCATTATGCCCAGTACATGAC
CTTATGGGACTTTCCTACTTGGCAGTACATCTACGTATTAGTCATCGCTATTACCATGGTGATGCGGTTT
TGGCAGTACATCAATGGGCGTGGATAGCGGTTTGACTCACGGGGATTTCCAAGTCTCCACCCCATTGACG
TCAATGGGAGTTTGTTTTGGCACCAAAATCAACGGGACTTTCCAAAATGTCGTAACAACTCCGCCCCATT
GACGCAAATGGGCGGTAGGCGTGTACGGTGGGAGGTCTATATAAGCAGAGCTCTCCCTATCAGTGATAGA
GATCTCCCTATCAGTGATAGAGATCGTCGACGAGCTCGTTTAGTGAACCGTCAGATCGCCTGGAGACGCC
ATCCACGCTGTTTTGACCTCCATAGAAGACACCGGGACCGATCCAGCCTCCGGTGTAACGGCTAGCGCTA
CCGGTCGCCACCATGCCAAAGAAGAAGAGGAAGGTAGGCATGAGTGCGATTAAGCCAGACATGAAGATCA
AACTCCGTATGGAAGGCAACGTAAACGGGCACCACTTTGTGATCGACGGAGATGGTACAGGCAAGCCTTT
TGAGGGAAAACAGAGTATGGATCTTGAAGTCAAAGAGGGCGGACCTCTGCCTTTTGCCTTTGATATCCTG
ACCACTGCATTCCATTACGGCAACAGGGTATTCGCCAAATATCCAGACAACATACAAGACTATTTTAAGC
AGTCGTTTCCTAAGGGGTATTCGTGGGAACGAAGCTTGACTTTCGAAGACGGGGGCATTTGCAACGCCAG
AAACGACATAACAATGGAAGGGGACACTTTCTATAATAAAGTTCGATTTTATGGTACCAACTTTCCCGCC
AATGGTCCAGTTATGCAGAAGAAGACGCTGAAATGGGAGCCCTCCACTGAGAAAATGTATGTGCGTGATG
GAGTGCTGACGGGTGATATTGAGATGGCTTTGTTGCTTGAAGGAAATGCCCATTACCGATGTGACTTCAG
AACTACTTACAAAGCTAAGGAGAAGGGTGTCAAGTTACCAGGCGCCCACTTTGTGGACCACTGCATTGAG
ATTTTAAGCCATGACAAAGATTACAACAAGGTTAAGCTGTATGAGCATGCTGTTGCTCATTCTGGATTGC
CTGACAATGCAAGACGAGCTGCCGTTAAATCTGGCACCAAAGCTAAACGTGCTCAGCGTCCGGCAAAATA
TAGCTACGTTGACGAAAACGGCGAAACTAAAACCTGGACTGGCCAAGGCCGTACTCCAGCTGTAATCAAA
AAAGCAATGGATGAGCAAGGTAAATCCCTCGACGATTTCCTGATCAAGCAACCGAAAAAGAAACGCAAAG
TTGGGTAACTGATCATAATCAGCCATACCACATTTGTAGAGGTTTTACTTGCTTTAAAAAACCTCCCACA
CCTCCCCCTGAACCTGAAACATAAAATGAATGCAATTGTTGTTGTTAACGCTATCCGGCCCGTTTAAACC
CGCTGATCAGCCTCGACTGTGCCTTCTAGTTGCCAGCCATCTGTTGTTTGCCCCTCCCCCGTGCCTTCCT
TGACCCTGGAAGGTGCCACTCCCACTGTCCTTTCCTAATAAAATGAGGAAATTGCATCGCATTGTCTGAG
TAGGTGTCATTCTATTCTGGGGGGTGGGGTGGGGCAGGACAGCAAGGGGGAGGATTGGGAAGACAATAGC
AGGCATGCTGGGGATGCGGTGGGCTCTATGGCTTCTGAGGCGGAAAGAACCAGCTGGGGCTCTAGGGGGT
ATCCCC
[124 nt withheld, positions 2317-2440]
C
[91 nt withheld, positions 2442-2532]
AGGGTGATGGTTCACGTACCTAGAAGTTCCTATTCCGAAGTTCCTATTCTCTAGAAAGTATAGGAACTTC
CTTGGCCAAAAAGCCTGAACTCACCGCGACGTGCTGGCGCGCCACCGAGTACAAGCCCACGGTGCGCCTC
GCCACCCGCGACGACGTCCCCCGGGCCGTACGCACCCTCGCCGCCGCGTTCGCCGACTACCCCGCCACGC
GCCACACCGTCGACCCGGACCGCCACATCGAGCGGGTCACCGAGCTGCAAGAACTCTTCCTCACGCGCGT
CGGGCTCGACATCGGCAAGGTGTGGGTCGCGGACGACGGCGCCGCGGTGGCGGTCTGGACCACGCCGGAG
AGCGTCGAAGCGGGGGCGGTGTTCGCCGAGATCGGCCCGCGCATGGCCGAGTTGAGCGGTTCCCGGCTGG
CCGCGCAGCAACAGATGGAAGGCCTCCTGGCGCCGCACCGGCCCAAGGAGCCCGCGTGGTTCCTGGCCAC
CGTCGGCGTCTCGCCCGACCACCAGGGCAAGGGTCTGGGCAGCGCCGTCGTGCTCCCCGGAGTGGAGGCG
GCCGAGCGCGCCGGGGTGCCCGCCTTCCTGGAGACCTCCGCGCCCCGCAACCTCCCCTTCTACGAGCGGC
TCGGCTTCACCGTCACCGCCGACGTCGAGGTGCCCGAAGGACCGCGCACCTGGTGCATGACCCGCAAGCC
CGGTGCCTGACCTAGGCACGTACTACGAGATTTCGATTCCACCGCCGCCTTCTATGAAAGGTTGGGCTTC
GGAATCGTTTTCCGGGACGCCGGCTGGATGATCCTCCAGCGCGGGGATCTCATGCTGGAGTTCTTCGCCC
ACCCCAACTTGTTTATTGCAGCTTAAATGGTTACAAATAAAGCAATAGCATCACAAATTTCACAAATAAA
GCATTTTTTTCACTGCATTCTAGTTGTGGTTTGTCCAAACTCATCAATGTATCTTATCATGTCTGTATAC
CGTCGACCTCTAGCTAGAGCTTGGCGTAATCATGGTCATAGCTGTTTCCTGTGTGAAATTGTTATCCGCT
CACAATTCCACACAACATACGAGCCGGAAGCATAAAGTGTAAAGCCTGGGGTGCCTAATGAGTGAGCTAA
CTCACATTAATTGCGTTGCGCTCACTGCCCGCTTTCCAGTCGGGAAACCTGTCGTGCCAGCTGCATTAAT
GAATCGGCCAACGCGCGGGGAGAGGCGGTTTGCGTATTGGGCGCTCTTCCGCTTCCTCGCTCACTGACTC
GCTGCGCTCGGTCGTTCGGCTGCGGCGAGCGGTATCAGCTCACTCAAAGGCGGTAATACGGTTATCCACA
GAATCAGGGGATAACGCAGGAAAGAACATGTGAGCAAAAGGCCAGCAAAAGGCCAGGAACCGTAAAAAGG
CCGCGTTGCTGGCGTTTTTCCATAGGCTCCGCCCCCCTGACGAGCATCACAAAAATCGACGCTCAAGTCA
GAGGTGGCGAAACCCGACAGGACTATAAAGATACCAGGCGTTTCCCCCTGGAAGCTCCCTCGTGCGCTCT
CCTGTTCCGACCCTGCCGCTTACCGGATACCTGTCCGCCTTTCTCCCTTCGGGAAGCGTGGCGCTTTCTC
ATAGCTCACGCTGTAGGTATCTCAGTTCGGTGTAGGTCGTTCGCTCCAAGCTGGGCTGTGTGCACGAACC
CCCCGTTCAGCCCGACCGCTGCGCCTTATCCGGTAACTATCGTCTTGAGTCCAACCCGGTAAGACACGAC
TTATCGCCACTGGCAGCAGCCACTGGTAACAGGATTAGCAGAGCGAGGTATGTAGGCGGTGCTACAGAGT
TCTTGAAGTGGTGGCCTAACTACGGCTACACTAGAAGAACAGTATTTGGTATCTGCGCTCTGCTGAAGCC
AGTTACCTTCGGAAAAAGAGTTGGTAGCTCTTGATCCGGCAAACAAACCACCGCTGGTAGCGGTGGTTTT
TTTGTTTGCAAGCAGCAGATTACGCGCAGAAAAAAAGGATCTCAAGAAGATCCTTTGATCTTTTCTACGG
GGTCTGACGCTCAGTGGAACGAAAACTCACGTTAAGGGATTTTGGTCATGAGATTATCAAAAAGGATCTT
CACCTAGATCCTTTTAAATTAAAAATGAAGTTTTAAATCAATCTAAAGTATATATGAGTAAACTTGGTCT
GACAGTTACCAATGCTTAATCAGTGAGGCACCTATCTCAGCGATCTGTCTATTTCGTTCATCCATAGTTG
CCTGACTCCCCGTCGTGTAGATAACTACGATACGGGAGGGCTTACCATCTGGCCCCAGTGCTGCAATGAT
ACCGCGAGACCCACGCTCACCGGCTCCAGATTTATCAGCAATAAACCAGCCAGCCGGAAGGGCCGAGCGC
AGAAGTGGTCCTGCAACTTTATCCGCCTCCATCCAGTCTATTAATTGTTGCCGGGAAGCTAGAGTAAGTA
GTTCGCCAGTTAATAGTTTGCGCAACGTTGTTGCCATTGCTACAGGCATCGTGGTGTCACGCTCGTCGTT
TGGTATGGCTTCATTCAGCTCCGGTTCCCAACGATCAAGGCGAGTTACATGATCCCCCATGTTGTGCAAA
AAAGCGGTTAGCTCCTTCGGTCCTCCGATCGTTGTCAGAAGTAAGTTGGCCGCAGTGTTATCACTCATGG
TTATGGCAGCACTGCATAATTCTCTTACTGTCATGCCATCCGTAAGATGCTTTTCTGTGACTGGTGAGTA
CTCAACCAAGTCATTCTGAGAATAGTGTATGCGGCGACCGAGTTGCTCTTGCCCGGCGTCAATACGGGAT
AATACCGCGCCACATAGCAGAACTTTAAAAGTGCTCATCATTGGAAAACGTTCTTCGGGGCGAAAACTCT
CAAGGATCTTACCGCTGTTGAGATCCAGTTCGATGTAACCCACTCGTGCACCCAACTGATCTTCAGCATC
TTTTACTTTCACCAGCGTTTCTGGGTGAGCAAAAACAGGAAGGCAAAATGCCGCAAAAAAGGGAATAAGG
GCGACACGGAAATGTTGAATACTCATACTCTTCCTTTTTCAATATTATTGAAGCATTTATCAGGGTTATT
GTCTCATGAGCGGATACATATTTGAATGTATTTAGAAAAATAAACAAATAGGGGTTCCGCGCACATTTCC
CCGAAAAGTGCCACCTGA
Features (pLannotate 1.2.2; 23 found; start..end, strand, type, name):
     32..84      -  misc_feature   bom (fragment): basis of mobility region from pBR322
    315..618     +  enhancer       CMV enhancer: human cytomegalovirus immediate early enhancer
    619..822     +  promoter       CMV promoter: human cytomegalovirus (CMV) immediate early promoter
    824..843     +  promoter       PLtetO-1 promoter (fragment): modified phage lambda PL promoter with tet operator sites (Lutz and Bujard, 1997)
    845..864     +  promoter       PLtetO-1 promoter (fragment): modified phage lambda PL promoter with tet operator sites (Lutz and Bujard, 1997)
    872..905     +  promoter       TRE3GV promoter (fragment): 3rd-generation Tet-responsive promoter that can be activated by binding of Tet-On® 3G, optimized for retroviral and lentiviral vectors
   1020..1697    +  CDS            mEos3.2: mEos3.2 is a photoconvertible green/yellow fluorescent protein published in 2012, derived from Lobophyllia hemprichii. It is reported to be a rapidly-maturing monomer with moderate acid sensitivity.
   1698..1871    +  CDS            hns (fragment): HNS_ECOLI - Also known as bglY From Escherichia coli (strain K12).
   1900..1984    +  CDS            large T antigen (fragment): large T antigen from SV40 (simian virus 40)
   2047..2271    +  polyA_signal   bGH poly(A) signal: bovine growth hormone polyadenylation signal
   2275..2296    +  promoter       SV40 promoter (fragment): SV40 enhancer and early promoter
   2317..2550    +  rep_origin     f1 ori (fragment) (sequence partly withheld): f1 bacteriophage origin of replication; arrow indicates direction of (+) strand synthesis
   2555..2602    +  protein_bind   FRT: FLP-mediated recombination occurs in the 8-bp core sequence TCTAGAAA (Turan and Bode, 2011). FLP recombinase from the Saccharomyces cerevisiae 2μ plasmid
   2646..3242    +  CDS            PuroR: puromycin N-acetyltransferase; pac from Streptomyces alboniger; confers resistance to puromycin
   3258..3383    +  CDS            ble (fragment): BLE_KLEPN - Experimental evidence at protein level: Swiss-Prot protein existence level 1. Binding protein with a strong affinity to the bleomycin family of antibiotics. Binds to CL990; an antimitotic-antibiotic compound. From Klebsiella pneumoniae.
   3378..3507    +  polyA_signal   SV40 poly(A) signal: SV40 polyadenylation signal
   3571..3587    -  protein_bind   lac operator: The lac repressor binds to the lac operator to inhibit transcription in E. coli. This inhibition can be relieved by adding lactose or isopropyl-β-D-thiogalactopyranoside (IPTG). lac repressor encoded by lacI
   3595..3625    -  promoter       lac promoter: promoter for the E. coli lac operon
   3640..3661    -  protein_bind   CAP binding site: CAP binding activates transcription in the presence of cAMP. E. coli catabolite activator protein
   3674..3766    -  CDS            lacI (fragment): lac repressor; lacI; The lac repressor binds to the lac operator to inhibit transcription in E. coli. This inhibition can be relieved by adding lactose or isopropyl-β-D-thiogalactopyranoside (IPTG).
   3949..4537    -  rep_origin     ori: high-copy-number ColE1/pMB1/pBR322/pUC origin of replication
   4708..5568    -  CDS            AmpR: β-lactamase; bla; confers resistance to ampicillin, carbenicillin, and related antibiotics
   5569..5673    -  promoter       AmpR promoter: bla
