[The description below was written by a language model from this plasmid's Addgene catalogue record and pLannotate feature annotations shown in this document.]
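Description:
pRD437 is a mammalian expression and genomic-integration plasmid built on a pcDNA5/FRT/TO backbone that, according to the depositor, was modified to carry a puromycin resistance gene. It is maintained in E. coli as a high-copy plasmid through a ColE1/pUC-type origin with ampicillin selection (AmpR under its own bla promoter). The two sequence records (depositor and sequencing-derived, about 5.7 kb each) give essentially identical feature maps. Both also show small leftover fragments of f1 ori, lac regulatory elements and a ble-like sequence that appear to be backbone remnants.

The payload is a synthetic 903 bp fusion, NLS-mEos3.2-H-NSdbd-NLS, also called mEos3.2 HI-NESS. It joins the photoconvertible monomeric fluorescent protein mEos3.2 to a fragment of the E. coli nucleoid-associated protein H-NS, named in the record as its DNA-binding domain, flanked by nuclear localisation signals. The downstream signal is annotated as an SV40 large T antigen fragment, while the upstream one is not annotated separately. Expression is driven by the CMV enhancer/promoter followed by two tet operator sites, which pLannotate labels as PLtetO-1 fragments, and is terminated by the bGH polyadenylation signal. In cells expressing the Tet repressor, this arrangement keeps transcription off until tetracycline or doxycycline is added.

Downstream, an FRT site directly precedes the PuroR coding sequence and an SV40 poly(A) signal, with no intact promoter annotated for it. In the Flp-In design, the marker becomes expressed only after Flp-mediated recombination places it next to a promoter at the genomic FRT site. The construct is intended for single-site chromosomal insertion into Flp-In/T-REx cell lines, giving inducible expression of a genetically encoded DNA label.
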