Addgene plasmid #168463: pRD437
Purpose: For the insertion pf NLS-mEos3.2-H-NSdbd-NLS into the chromosome of a eukaryotic cell line carrying the Flp-IN/T-Rex system
Depositing lab: Remus Dame. Depositing organization: Leiden University. Publication: HI-NESS: a family of genetically encoded DNA labels based on a bacterial nucleoid-associated protein. Rashid FM, Mahlandt E, van der Vaart M, Boer DEC, Varela Alvarez M, Henneman B, Brocken DJW, Voskamp P, Blok AJ, Shimizu TS, Meijer AH, Luijsterburg MS, Goedhart J, Cremazy FGE, Dame RT. Nucleic Acids Res. 2021 Nov 4. pii: 6414584. doi: 10.1093/nar/gkab993. PubMed 34734265.
Backbone
  Vector backbone: pcDNA5/FRT/TO
  Backbone manufacturer: Invitrogen
  Backbone size w/o insert (bp): 4798
  Vector type: Mammalian Expression
  Selectable markers: Puromycin
Growth in bacteria
  Bacterial resistance: Ampicillin, 100 μg/mL
  Growth temperature: 37°C
  Growth strain: DH5alpha
  Copy number: High Copy
Gene/Insert
  Gene/Insert name: NLS-mEos3.2-H-NSdbd-NLS (alt name: mEos3.2 HI-NESS)
  Species: Synthetic
  Insert size (bp): 903
  Promoter: CMV promoter
  Cloning method: Gibson Cloning
Terms and licenses: Academic/Nonprofit Terms; Industry Terms: Not Available to Industry
Depositor comments: The pcDNA5/FRT/TO backbone has been modified by the addition of a Puromycin resistance gene (Luijsterburg lab, LUMC, Leiden, The Netherlands).
How to cite: pRD437 was a gift from Remus Dame (Addgene plasmid # 168463 ; http://n2t.net/addgene:168463 ; RRID:Addgene_168463)
